>Addgene plasmid #210431 | ER-SPLICSs-cFAST10 | addgene full sequence | sequence record 415626 | Addgene NGS Result
GACGGATCGGGAGATCTCCCGATCCCCTATGGTGCACTCTCAGTACAATCTGCTCTGATGCCGCATAGTT
AAGCCAGTATCTGCTCCCTGCTTGTGTGTTGGAGGTCGCTGAGTAGTGCGCGAGCAAAATTTAAGCTACA
ACAAGGCAAGGCTTGACCGACAATTGCATGAAGAATCTGCTTAGGGTTAGGCGTTTTGCGCTGCTTCGCG
ATGTACGGGCCAGATATACGCGTTGACATTGATTATTGACTAGTTATTAATAGTAATCAATTACGGGGTC
ATTAGTTCATAGCCCATATATGGAGTTCCGCGTTACATAACTTACGGTAAATGGCCCGCCTGGCTGACCG
CCCAACGACCCCCGCCCATTGACGTCAATAATGACGTATGTTCCCATAGTAACGCCAATAGGGACTTTCC
ATTGACGTCAATGGGTGGAGTATTTACGGTAAACTGCCCACTTGGCAGTACATCAAGTGTATCATATGCC
AAGTACGCCCCCTATTGACGTCAATGACGGTAAATGGCCCGCCTGGCATTATGCCCAGTACATGACCTTA
TGGGACTTTCCTACTTGGCAGTACATCTACGTATTAGTCATCGCTATTACCATGGTGATGCGGTTTTGGC
AGTACATCAATGGGCGTGGATAGCGGTTTGACTCACGGGGATTTCCAAGTCTCCACCCCATTGACGTCAA
TGGGAGTTTGTTTTGGCACCAAAATCAACGGGACTTTCCAAAATGTCGTAACAACTCCGCCCCATTGACG
CAAATGGGCGGTAGGCGTGTACGGTGGGAGGTCTATATAAGCAGAGCTCTCTGGCTAACTAGAGAACCCA
CTGCTTACTGGCTTATCGAAATTAATACGACTCACTATAGGGAGACCCAAGCTGGCTAGCGTTTAAACTT
AAGCTTGGTACCGAGCTCGGATCCGCCGCCATGGGTGACAGCTATTGGGTCTTTGTGAAACGGGAATTCG
GCGGAGATGGCGGATCTGGCGGCGGAGATATCAGCAAGCTGAGAGTGTTCCTGGCCCTGCCCATCATCAT
GGTGGTGGCCTTTTCTATGTGCATCATCTGTCTGCTGATGGCAGGCGACACCTGGACAGAGACCCTGGCC
TACGTGCTGTTTTGGGGCGTGGCCAGCATCGGCACATTCTTTATCATCCTGTATAACGGCAAGGACTTCG
TGGACGCCCCCAGACTGGTGCAGAAAGAGAAGATCGACGATATCGATTACAAGGATGACGACGATAAGTG
ATCTAGACCGTCGACACGGAATTCATTGCGGCCGCTCGAGTCTAGAGGGCCCGTTTAAACCCGCTGATCA
GCCTCGACTGTGCCTTCTAGTTGCCAGCCATCTGTTGTTTGCCCCTCCCCCGTGCCTTCCTTGACCCTGG
AAGGTGCCACTCCCACTGTCCTTTCCTAATAAAATGAGGAAATTGCATCGCATTGTCTGAGTAGGTGTCA
TTCTATTCTGGGGGGTGGGGTGGGGCAGGACAGCAAGGGGGAGGATTGGGAAGACAATAGCAGGCATGCT
GGGGATGCGGTGGGCTCTATGGCTTCTGAGGCGGAAAGAACCAGCTGGGGCTCTAGGGGGTATCCCC
[124 nt withheld, positions 1608-1731]
C
[91 nt withheld, positions 1733-1823]
A
[49 nt withheld, positions 1825-1873]
CCTTTGACGTTGGAGTCCACGTTCTTT
[37 nt withheld, positions 1901-1937]
ACCCTATCTCGGTCTATTCTTTTGATTTATAAGGGATTTTGCCGATTTCGGCCTATTGGTTAAAAAATGA
GCTGATTTAACAAAAATTTAACGCGAATTAATTCTGTGGAATGTGTGTCAGTTAGGGTGTGGAAAGTCCC
CAGGCTCCCCAGCAGGCAGAAGTATGCAAAGCATGCATCTCAATTAGTCAGCAACCAGGTGTGGAAAGTC
CCCAGGCTCCCCAGCAGGCAGAAGTATGCAAAGCATGCATCTCAATTAGTCAGCAACCATAGTCCCGCCC
CTAACTCCGCCCATCCCGCCCCTAACTCCGCCCAGTTCCGCCCATTCTCCGCCCCATGGCTGACTAATTT
TTTTTATTTATGCAGAGGCCGAGGCCGCCTCTGCCTCTGAGCTATTCCAGAAGTAGTGAGGAGGCTTTTT
TGGAGGCCTAGGCTTTTGCAAAAAGCTCCCGGGAGCTTGTATATCCATTTTCGGATCTGATCAGCACGTG
TTGACAATTAATCATCGGCATAGTATATCGGCATAGTATAATACGACAAGGTGAGGAACTAAACCATGGC
CAAGTTGACCAGTGCCGTTCCGGTGCTCACCGCGCGCGACGTCGCCGGAGCGGTCGAGTTCTGGACCGAC
CGGCTCGGGTTCTCCCGGGACTTCGTGGAGGACGACTTCGCCGGTGTGGTCCGGGACGACGTGACCCTGT
TCATCAGCGCGGTCCAGGACCAGGTGGTGCCGGACAACACCCTGGCCTGGGTGTGGGTGCGCGGCCTGGA
CGAGCTGTACGCCGAGTGGTCGGAGGTCGTGTCCACGAACTTCCGGGACGCCTCCGGGCCGGCCATGACC
GAGATCGGCGAGCAGCCGTGGGGGCGGGAGTTCGCCCTGCGCGACCCGGCCGGCAACTGCGTGCACTTCG
TGGCCGAGGAGCAGGACTGACACGTGCTACGAGATTTCGATTCCACCGCCGCCTTCTATGAAAGGTTGGG
CTTCGGAATCGTTTTCCGGGACGCCGGCTGGATGATCCTCCAGCGCGGGGATCTCATGCTGGAGTTCTTC
GCCCACCCCAACTTGTTTATTGCAGCTTATAATGGTTACAAATAAAGCAATAGCATCACAAATTTCACAA
ATAAAGCATTTTTTTCACTGCATTCTAGTTGTGGTTTGTCCAAACTCATCAATGTATCTTATCATGTCTG
TATACCGTCGACCTCTAGCTAGAGCTTGGCGTAATCATGGTCATAGCTGTTTCCTGTGTGAAATTGTTAT
CCGCTCACAATTCCACACAACATACGAGCCGGAAGCATAAAGTGTAAAGCCTGGGGTGCCTAATGAGTGA
GCTAACTCACATTAATTGCGTTGCGCTCACTGCCCGCTTTCCAGTCGGGAAACCTGTCGTGCCAGCTGCA
TTAATGAATCGGCCAACGCGCGGGGAGAGGCGGTTTGCGTATTGGGCGCTCTTCCGCTTCCTCGCTCACT
GACTCGCTGCGCTCGGTCGTTCGGCTGCGGCGAGCGGTATCAGCTCACTCAAAGGCGGTAATACGGTTAT
CCACAGAATCAGGGGATAACGCAGGAAAGAACATGTGAGCAAAAGGCCAGCAAAAGGCCAGGAACCGTAA
AAAGGCCGCGTTGCTGGCGTTTTTCCATAGGCTCCGCCCCCCTGACGAGCATCACAAAAATCGACGCTCA
AGTCAGAGGTGGCGAAACCCGACAGGACTATAAAGATACCAGGCGTTTCCCCCTGGAAGCTCCCTCGTGC
GCTCTCCTGTTCCGACCCTGCCGCTTACCGGATACCTGTCCGCCTTTCTCCCTTCGGGAAGCGTGGCGCT
TTCTCATAGCTCACGCTGTAGGTATCTCAGTTCGGTGTAGGTCGTTCGCTCCAAGCTGGGCTGTGTGCAC
GAACCCCCCGTTCAGCCCGACCGCTGCGCCTTATCCGGTAACTATCGTCTTGAGTCCAACCCGGTAAGAC
ACGACTTATCGCCACTGGCAGCAGCCACTGGTAACAGGATTAGCAGAGCGAGGTATGTAGGCGGTGCTAC
AGAGTTCTTGAAGTGGTGGCCTAACTACGGCTACACTAGAAGAACAGTATTTGGTATCTGCGCTCTGCTG
AAGCCAGTTACCTTCGGAAAAAGAGTTGGTAGCTCTTGATCCGGCAAACAAACCACCGCTGGTAGCGGTG
GTTTTTTTGTTTGCAAGCAGCAGATTACGCGCAGAAAAAAAGGATCTCAAGAAGATCCTTTGATCTTTTC
TACGGGGTCTGACGCTCAGTGGAACGAAAACTCACGTTAAGGGATTTTGGTCATGAGATTATCAAAAAGG
ATCTTCACCTAGATCCTTTTAAATTAAAAATGAAGTTTTAAATCAATCTAAAGTATATATGAGTAAACTT
GGTCTGACAGTTACCAATGCTTAATCAGTGAGGCACCTATCTCAGCGATCTGTCTATTTCGTTCATCCAT
AGTTGCCTGACTCCCCGTCGTGTAGATAACTACGATACGGGAGGGCTTACCATCTGGCCCCAGTGCTGCA
ATGATACCGCGAGACCCACGCTCACCGGCTCCAGATTTATCAGCAATAAACCAGCCAGCCGGAAGGGCCG
AGCGCAGAAGTGGTCCTGCAACTTTATCCGCCTCCATCCAGTCTATTAATTGTTGCCGGGAAGCTAGAGT
AAGTAGTTCGCCAGTTAATAGTTTGCGCAACGTTGTTGCCATTGCTACAGGCATCGTGGTGTCACGCTCG
TCGTTTGGTATGGCTTCATTCAGCTCCGGTTCCCAACGATCAAGGCGAGTTACATGATCCCCCATGTTGT
GCAAAAAAGCGGTTAGCTCCTTCGGTCCTCCGATCGTTGTCAGAAGTAAGTTGGCCGCAGTGTTATCACT
CATGGTTATGGCAGCACTGCATAATTCTCTTACTGTCATGCCATCCGTAAGATGCTTTTCTGTGACTGGT
GAGTACTCAACCAAGTCATTCTGAGAATAGTGTATGCGGCGACCGAGTTGCTCTTGCCCGGCGTCAATAC
GGGATAATACCGCGCCACATAGCAGAACTTTAAAAGTGCTCATCATTGGAAAACGTTCTTCGGGGCGAAA
ACTCTCAAGGATCTTACCGCTGTTGAGATCCAGTTCGATGTAACCCACTCGTGCACCCAACTGATCTTCA
GCATCTTTTACTTTCACCAGCGTTTCTGGGTGAGCAAAAACAGGAAGGCAAAATGCCGCAAAAAAGGGAA
TAAGGGCGACACGGAAATGTTGAATACTCATACTCTTCCTTTTTCAATATTATTGAAGCATTTATCAGGG
TTATTGTCTCATGAGCGGATACATATTTGAATGTATTTAGAAAAATAAACAAATAGGGGTTCCGCGCACA
TTTCCCCGAAAAGTGCCACCTGACGTC
Features (pLannotate 1.2.2; 23 found; start..end, strand, type, name):
     28..80      -  misc_feature   bom (fragment): basis of mobility region from pBR322
    235..614     +  enhancer       CMV enhancer: human cytomegalovirus immediate early enhancer
    615..818     +  promoter       CMV promoter: human cytomegalovirus (CMV) immediate early promoter
    814..847     +  LTR            5' LTR (truncated) (fragment): truncated 5' long terminal repeat (LTR) from HIV-1
    863..881     +  promoter       T7 promoter: promoter for bacteriophage T7 RNA polymerase
    944..974     +  CDS            Y-FAST (fragment): small protein tag, derived from photoactive yellow protein, that allows in vivo fluorescent labeling by addition of a cell-permeant fluorogen (Plamont et al., 2016)
   1028..1228    +  CDS            SACM1L (fragment): SAC1_BOVIN - Also known as SAC1 From Bos taurus (Bovine).
   1232..1258    +  CDS            3xFLAG (fragment): three tandem FLAG® epitope tags
   1338..1562    +  polyA_signal   bGH poly(A) signal: bovine growth hormone polyadenylation signal
   1566..1587    +  promoter       SV40 promoter (fragment): SV40 enhancer and early promoter
   1608..2036    +  rep_origin     f1 ori (sequence partly withheld): f1 bacteriophage origin of replication; arrow indicates direction of (+) strand synthesis
   2050..2379    +  promoter       SV40 promoter: SV40 enhancer and early promoter
   2427..2474    +  promoter       EM7 promoter: synthetic bacterial promoter&nbsp
   2493..2867    +  CDS            BleoR: antibiotic-binding protein; Sh ble from Streptoalloteichus hindustanus; confers resistance to bleomycin, phleomycin, and Zeocin™
   2877..3002    +  CDS            ble (fragment): BLE_KLEPN - Experimental evidence at protein level: Swiss-Prot protein existence level 1. Binding protein with a strong affinity to the bleomycin family of antibiotics. Binds to CL990; an antimitotic-antibiotic compound. From Klebsiella pneumoniae.
   2997..3118    +  polyA_signal   SV40 poly(A) signal: SV40 polyadenylation signal
   3191..3207    -  protein_bind   lac operator: The lac repressor binds to the lac operator to inhibit transcription in E. coli. This inhibition can be relieved by adding lactose or isopropyl-β-D-thiogalactopyranoside (IPTG). lac repressor encoded by lacI
   3215..3245    -  promoter       lac promoter: promoter for the E. coli lac operon
   3260..3281    -  protein_bind   CAP binding site: CAP binding activates transcription in the presence of cAMP. E. coli catabolite activator protein
   3294..3386    -  CDS            lacI (fragment): lac repressor; lacI; The lac repressor binds to the lac operator to inhibit transcription in E. coli. This inhibition can be relieved by adding lactose or isopropyl-β-D-thiogalactopyranoside (IPTG).
   3569..4157    -  rep_origin     ori: high-copy-number ColE1/pMB1/pBR322/pUC origin of replication
   4328..5188    -  CDS            AmpR: β-lactamase; bla; confers resistance to ampicillin, carbenicillin, and related antibiotics
   5189..5293    -  promoter       AmpR promoter: bla
