[The description below was written by a language model from this plasmid's Addgene catalogue record and pLannotate feature annotations shown in this document.]
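Description:
ER-SPLICSs-cFAST10 is a mammalian expression plasmid, listed on a pcDNA3.1+ backbone, that encodes the ER-anchored half of a split fluorogenic reporter for detecting short-range contact sites between the endoplasmic reticulum and mitochondria. It is maintained in E. coli through a high-copy ColE1/pUC-type origin and an ampicillin resistance gene driven by its own bla promoter. An f1 origin is also present. The annotated sequence carries an SV40 promoter/EM7 promoter–BleoR–SV40 poly(A) cassette, which would confer Zeocin/bleomycin-family resistance in mammalian cells and bacteria. This differs from the neomycin marker usually associated with pcDNA3.1+. The sequenced record (5,324 nt) is also shorter than the catalogue size of 5,738 bp, so the backbone details are best taken from the sequence annotation.

The expression cassette runs from the CMV immediate-early enhancer and promoter, with a T7 promoter just upstream of the insert, to a bovine growth hormone polyadenylation signal. The open reading frame contains a very short segment matching the FAST fluorogen-activating tag (derived from photoactive yellow protein), consistent with the small C-terminal CFAST10 fragment of split-FAST. Next comes a region annotated by similarity to SACM1L/Sac1, which presumably supplies the ER membrane-targeting sequence. A C-terminal Flag epitope allows immunodetection. The catalogue lists the insert species as human.

By the usual logic of split reporters, the CFAST10 fragment would reconstitute a fluorogen-binding protein only when it meets the complementary fragment. That partner is presumably mitochondrially targeted and supplied from a separate construct, which this record does not describe. Signal would therefore be limited to places where the two organelle membranes lie close together.
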