Addgene plasmid #210431: ER-SPLICSs-cFAST10
Purpose: Expresses ER-targeted split-CFAST10 for Short-Range ER-Mito Contact sites
Depositing lab: Tito Calì. Depositing organization: University of Padua.
Backbone
  Vector backbone: pcDNA3.1+
  Total vector size (bp): 5738
  Vector type: Mammalian Expression
Growth in bacteria
  Bacterial resistance: Ampicillin, 100 μg/mL
  Growth temperature: 37°C
  Growth strain: DH5alpha
  Copy number: High Copy
Gene/Insert
  Gene/Insert name: ER-SPLICSs-cFAST10
  Species: H. sapiens (human)
  Tag / fusion protein: Flag (C terminal on insert)
Terms and licenses: Academic/Nonprofit Terms; Industry Terms: Not Available to Industry
How to cite: ER-SPLICSs-cFAST10 was a gift from Tito Calì (Addgene plasmid # 210431 ; http://n2t.net/addgene:210431 ; RRID:Addgene_210431)
